Addgene plasmid #143754: TFORF1075
Purpose: Lentiviral vector for overexpressing transcription factor ORFs with unique 24-bp barcodes. Barcodes facilitate identification of transcription factors in pooled screens.
Depositing lab: Feng Zhang. Depositing organization: Broad Institute. Publication: A transcription factor atlas of directed differentiation. Joung J, Ma S, Tay T, Geiger-Schuller KR, Kirchgatterer PC, Verdine VK, Guo B, Arias-Garcia MA, Allen WE, Singh A, Kuksenko O, Abudayyeh OO, Gootenberg JS, Fu Z, Macrae RK, Buenrostro JD, Regev A, Zhang F. Cell. 2023 Jan 5;186(1):209-229.e26. doi: 10.1016/j.cell.2022.11.026. PubMed 36608654.
Backbone
  Vector backbone: pLX_TRC317
  Backbone manufacturer: Broad Institute Genetic Perturbation Platform
  Backbone size w/o insert (bp): 8264
  Vector type: Mammalian Expression, Lentiviral
  Selectable markers: Puromycin
Growth in bacteria
  Bacterial resistance: Ampicillin, 100 μg/mL
  Growth temperature: 37°C
  Growth strain: NEB Stable
  Copy number: High Copy
Gene/Insert
  Gene/Insert name: NFATC4
  Species: H. sapiens (human)
  Insert size (bp): 2486
  Entrez Gene: NFATC4 (a.k.a. NF-AT3, NF-ATC4, NFAT3)
  Promoter: EF1a
  Cloning method: Unknown
  Sequencing primers: 5′ GGGTGGAGACTGAAGTTAGGCCAG; 3′ CACATAGCGTAAAAGGAGCAACATAG
Terms and licenses: Academic/Nonprofit Terms; Industry Terms: Not Available to Industry
Depositor comments: NM_001198965,ENST00000554050 . The transcription factor ORF portion of this plasmid was synthesized by Genewiz. Please test multiple small colonies in case of plasmid recombination. To make this collection available in a timely manner, a portion of this collection was not fully sequenced by Addgene. If an Addgene verified full plasmid sequence is not available, please contact us prior to placing an order to request the full sequence.
How to cite: TFORF1075 was a gift from Feng Zhang (Addgene plasmid # 143754 ; http://n2t.net/addgene:143754 ; RRID:Addgene_143754)
