[The description below was written by a language model from this plasmid's Addgene catalogue record and pLannotate feature annotations shown in this document.]
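Description:
TFORF1075 is a lentiviral mammalian expression plasmid built on the pLX_TRC317 backbone and carrying the human transcription factor NFATC4 (also known as NFAT3) as a synthesized open reading frame of about 2.5 kb. It belongs to a barcoded transcription factor ORF collection: each construct pairs its ORF with a unique 24-bp barcode so that the overexpressed factor can be identified by sequencing in pooled screens. The barcode is not annotated as a separate feature in the table. In bacteria the plasmid is maintained through a high-copy ColE1/pUC-type origin and ampicillin resistance (bla). An f1 origin and remnants of a lac/T7/T3 cloning region are also present. The depositor notes a risk of recombination, which is common for LTR-containing plasmids.

The viral portion has a third-generation, self-inactivating layout. An RSV promoter drives a truncated HIV-1 5' LTR, followed by the Ψ packaging signal with a gag fragment, the RRE for Rev-dependent nuclear export, and a cPPT/CTS element. The cassette ends with a ΔU3 3' LTR and an SV40 polyadenylation signal. Within the proviral region, an SV40 early promoter drives puromycin N-acetyltransferase for selection of transduced cells. Downstream, the strong constitutive EF-1α promoter drives NFATC4. A WPRE after the ORF enhances transcript stability and expression. The short U6 promoter, small t antigen and Rev fragments in the annotation appear to be residual backbone sequence rather than functional units. The sequenced record is 10,750 nt, matching the stated backbone plus insert sizes. The construct is intended for stable NFATC4 overexpression, individually or in pooled screens such as directed differentiation studies.
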