Features (pLannotate 1.2.2; 31 found; start..end, strand, type, name):
      5..231     +  promoter       RSV promoter: Rous sarcoma virus enhancer/promoter
    232..412     +  LTR            5' LTR (truncated): truncated 5' long terminal repeat (LTR) from HIV-1
    459..584     +  misc_feature   HIV-1 Ψ: packaging signal of human immunodeficiency virus type 1
    568..931     +  CDS            HIV-1 gag (fragment): gag protein from human immunodeficiency virus 1; gag
   1077..1310    +  misc_feature   RRE: The Rev response element (RRE) of HIV-1 allows for Rev-dependent mRNA export from the nucleus to the cytoplasm.
   1687..1713    +  CDS            Rev (fragment): human immunodeficiency virus 1 (HIV-1) Rev protein; rev; enhances nuclear export of unspliced and incompletely spliced viral mRNAs
   1720..1743    +  promoter       SV40 promoter (fragment): SV40 early promoter
   1744..1815    +  promoter       SV40 promoter (fragment): SV40 enhancer and early promoter
   1839..1974    +  rep_origin     SV40 ori: SV40 origin of replication
   2020..2616    +  CDS            PuroR (fragment): puromycin N-acetyltransferase; pac from Streptomyces; confers resistance to puromycin
   2665..2782    +  misc_feature   cPPT/CTS: central polypurine tract and central termination sequence of HIV-1
   2847..2913    +  CDS            small t antigen (fragment): SV40 (simian virus 40) small t antigen
   2920..4098    +  promoter       EF-1α promoter: strong constitutive promoter for human elongation factor EF-1α
   4115..6496    +  CDS            NFATC4 (fragment): NFAC4_HUMAN - Also known as NFAT3 From Homo sapiens (Human).
   6512..6565    +  promoter       U6 promoter (fragment): RNA polymerase III promoter for human U6 snRNA
   6607..7195    +  misc_feature   WPRE: woodchuck hepatitis virus posttranscriptional regulatory element
   7246..7265    +  misc_feature   cPPT/CTS (fragment): central polypurine tract and central termination sequence of HIV-1
   7267..7500    +  LTR            3' LTR (ΔU3): self-inactivating 3' long terminal repeat (LTR) from HIV-1
   7578..7699    +  polyA_signal   SV40 poly(A) signal: SV40 polyadenylation signal
   7739..7874    +  rep_origin     SV40 ori: SV40 origin of replication
   7895..7913    -  promoter       T7 promoter: promoter for bacteriophage T7 RNA polymerase
   7921..8076    +  CDS            lacZα (fragment): LacZα fragment of β-galactosidase; lacZ fragment
   8081..8509    +  rep_origin     f1 ori (sequence partly withheld): f1 bacteriophage origin of replication; arrow indicates direction of (+) strand synthesis
   8562..8666    +  promoter       AmpR promoter: bla
   8667..9527    +  CDS            AmpR: β-lactamase; bla; confers resistance to ampicillin, carbenicillin, and related antibiotics
   9698..10286   +  rep_origin     ori: high-copy-number ColE1/pMB1/pBR322/pUC origin of replication
  10469..10561   +  CDS            lacI (fragment): lac repressor; lacI; The lac repressor binds to the lac operator to inhibit transcription in E. coli. This inhibition can be relieved by adding lactose or isopropyl-β-D-thiogalactopyranoside (IPTG).
  10574..10595   +  protein_bind   CAP binding site: CAP binding activates transcription in the presence of cAMP. E. coli catabolite activator protein
  10610..10640   +  promoter       lac promoter: promoter for the E. coli lac operon
  10644..10666   +  protein_bind   lac operator (fragment): The lac repressor binds to the lac operator to inhibit transcription in E. coli. This inhibition can be relieved by adding lactose or isopropyl-β-D-thiogalactopyranoside (IPTG). lac repressor encoded by lacI
  10709..10727   +  promoter       T3 promoter: promoter for bacteriophage T3 RNA polymerase
>Addgene plasmid #143754 | TFORF1075 | addgene full sequence | sequence record 407854 | Addgene NGS Result
TTAATGTAGTCTTATGCAATACTCTTGTAGTCTTGCAACATGGTAACGATGAGTTAGCAACATGCCTTAC
AAGGAGAGAAAAAGCACCGTGCATGCCGATTGGTGGAAGTAAGGTGGTACGATCGTGCCTTATTAGGAAG
GCAACAGACGGGTCTGACATGGATTGGACGAACCACTGAATTGCCGCATTGCAGAGATATTGTATTTAAG
TGCCTAGCTCGATACATAAACGGGTCTCTCTGGTTAGACCAGATCTGAGCCTGGGAGCTCTCTGGCTAAC
TAGGGAACCCACTGCTTAAGCCTCAATAAAGCTTGCCTTGAGTGCTTCAAGTAGTGTGTGCCCGTCTGTT
GTGTGACTCTGGTAACTAGAGATCCCTCAGACCCTTTTAGTCAGTGTGGAAAATCTCTAGCAGTGGCGCC
CGAACAGGGACTTGAAAGCGAAAGGGAAACCAGAGGAGCTCTCTCGACGCAGGACTCGGCTTGCTGAAGC
GCGCACGGCAAGAGGCGAGGGGCGGCGACTGGTGAGTACGCCAAAAATTTTGACTAGCGGAGGCTAGAAG
GAGAGAGATGGGTGCGAGAGCGTCAGTATTAAGCGGGGGAGAATTAGATCGCGATGGGAAAAAATTCGGT
TAAGGCCAGGGGGAAAGAAAAAATATAAATTAAAACATATAGTATGGGCAAGCAGGGAGCTAGAACGATT
CGCAGTTAATCCTGGCCTGTTAGAAACATCAGAAGGCTGTAGACAAATACTGGGACAGCTACAACCATCC
CTTCAGACAGGATCAGAAGAACTTAGATCATTATATAATACAGTAGCAACCCTCTATTGTGTGCATCAAA
GGATAGAGATAAAAGACACCAAGGAAGCTTTAGACAAGATAGAGGAAGAGCAAAACAAAAGTAAGACCAC
CGCACAGCAAGCGGCCGCTGATCTTCAGACCTGGAGGAGGAGATATGAGGGACAATTGGAGAAGTGAATT
ATATAAATATAAAGTAGTAAAAATTGAACCATTAGGAGTAGCACCCACCAAGGCAAAGAGAAGAGTGGTG
CAGAGAGAAAAAAGAGCAGTGGGAATAGGAGCTTTGTTCCTTGGGTTCTTGGGAGCAGCAGGAAGCACTA
TGGGCGCAGCGTCAATGACGCTGACGGTACAGGCCAGACAATTATTGTCTGGTATAGTGCAGCAGCAGAA
CAATTTGCTGAGGGCTATTGAGGCGCAACAGCATCTGTTGCAACTCACAGTCTGGGGCATCAAGCAGCTC
CAGGCAAGAATCCTGGCTGTGGAAAGATACCTAAAGGATCAACAGCTCCTGGGGATTTGGGGTTGCTCTG
GAAAACTCATTTGCACCACTGCTGTGCCTTGGAATGCTAGTTGGAGTAATAAATCTCTGGAACAGATTTG
GAATCACACGACCTGGATGGAGTGGGACAGAGAAATTAACAATTACACAAGCTTAATACACTCCTTAATT
GAAGAATCGCAAAACCAGCAAGAAAAGAATGAACAAGAATTATTGGAATTAGATAAATGGGCAAGTTTGT
GGAATTGGTTTAACATAACAAATTGGCTGTGGTATATAAAATTATTCATAATGATAGTAGGAGGCTTGGT
AGGTTTAAGAATAGTTTTTGCTGTACTTTCTATAGTGAATAGAGTTAGGCAGGGATATTCACCATTATCG
TTTCAGACCCACCTCCCAACCCCGAGGGGACCCATGCATTGCATCTCAATTAGTCAGCAACCAGGTGTGG
AAAGTCCCCAGGCTCCCCAGCAGGCAGAAGTATGCAAAGCATGCGTCTCAATTAGTCAGCAACCATAGTC
CCGCCCCTAACTCCGCCCATCCCGCCCCTAACTCCGCCCAGTTCCGCCCATTCTCCGCCCCATGGCTGAC
TAATTTTTTTTATTTATGCAGAGGCCGAGGCCGCCTCGGCCTCTGAGCTATTCCAGAAGTAGTGAGGAGG
CTTTTTTGGAGGCCTAGGCTTTTGCAAAAAGCTTTCTAGAGGTACCACCGGAGCTTACCATGACCGAGTA
CAAGCCCACGGTGCGCCTCGCCACCCGCGACGACGTCCCCAGGGCCGTACGCACCCTCGCCGCCGCGTTC
GCCGACTACCCCGCCACGCGCCACACCGTCGATCCGGACCGCCACATCGAGCGGGTCACCGAGCTGCAAG
AACTCTTCCTCACGCGCGTCGGGCTCGACATCGGCAAGGTGTGGGTCGCGGACGACGGCGCCGCCGTGGC
GGTCTGGACCACGCCGGAGAGCGTCGAAGCGGGGGCGGTGTTCGCCGAGATCGGCCCGCGCATGGCCGAG
TTGAGCGGTTCCCGGCTGGCCGCGCAGCAACAGATGGAAGGCCTCCTGGCGCCGCACCGGCCCAAGGAGC
CCGCGTGGTTCCTGGCCACCGTCGGCGTCTCGCCCGACCACCAGGGCAAGGGTCTGGGCAGCGCCGTCGT
GCTCCCCGGAGTGGAGGCGGCCGAGCGCGCCGGGGTGCCCGCCTTCCTGGAGACCTCCGCGCCCCGCAAC
CTCCCCTTCTACGAGCGGCTCGGCTTCACCGTCACCGCCGACGTCGAGGTGCCCGAAGGACCGCGCACCT
GGTGCATGACCCGCAAGCCCGGTGCCAGTTAACGAATTCTAGATCTTGAGACAAATGGCAGTATTCATCC
ACAATTTTAAAAGAAAAGGGGGGATTGGGGGGTACAGTGCAGGGGAAAGAATAGTAGACATAATAGCAAC
AGACATACAAACTAAAGAATTACAAAAACAAATTACAAAAATTCAAAATTTTCGGGTTTATTACAGGGAC
AGCAGAGATCCACTTTGGCGCCGGCTCGAGGCCTGCAGGTGCAAAGATGGATAAAGTTTTAAACAGAGAG
GAATCTTTGCAGCTAATGGACCTTCTAGGTCTTGAAAGGAGTGGGAATTGGCTCCGGTGCCCGTCAGTGG
GCAGAGCGCACATCGCCCACAGTCCCCGAGAAGTTGGGGGGAGGGGTCGGCAATTGAACCGGTGCCTAGA
GAAGGTGGCGCGGGGTAAACTGGGAAAGTGATGTCGTGTACTGGCTCCGCCTTTTTCCCGAGGGTGGGGG
AGAACCGTATATAAGTGCAGTAGTCGCCGTGAACGTTCTTTTTCGCAACGGGTTTGCCGCCAGAACACAG
GTAAGTGCCGTGTGTGGTTCCCGCGGGCCTGGCCTCTTTACGGGTTATGGCCCTTGCGTGCCTTGAATTA
CTTCCACCTGGCTGCAGTACGTGATTCTTGATCCCGAGCTTCGGGTTGGAAGTGGGTGGGAGAGTTCGAG
GCCTTGCGCTTAAGGAGCCCCTTCGCCTCGTGCTTGAGTTGAGGCCTGGCCTGGGCGCTGGGGCCGCCGC
GTGCGAATCTGGTGGCACCTTCGCGCCTGTCTCGCTGCTTTCGATAAGTCTCTAGCCATTTAAAATTTTT
GATGACCTGCTGCGACGCTTTTTTTCTGGCAAGATAGTCTTGTAAATGCGGGCCAAGATCTGCACACTGG
TATTTCGGTTTTTGGGGCCGCGGGCGGCGACGGGGCCCGTGCGTCCCAGCGCACATGTTCGGCGAGGCGG
GGCCTGCGAGCGCGGCCACCGAGAATCGGACGGGGGTAGTCTCAAGCTGGCCGGCCTGCTCTGGTGCCTG
GCCTCGCGCCGCCGTGTATCGCCCCGCCCTGGGCGGCAAGGCTGGCCCGGTCGGCACCAGTTGCGTGAGC
GGAAAGATGGCCGCTTCCCGGCCCTGCTGCAGGGAGCTCAAAATGGAGGACGCGGCGCTCGGGAGAGCGG
GCGGGTGAGTCACCCACACAAAGGAAAAGGGCCTTTCCGTCCTCAGCCGTCGCTTCATGTGACTCCACGG
AGTACCGGGCGCCGTCCAGGCACCTCGATTAGTTCTCGAGCTTTTGGAGTACGTCGTCTTTAGGTTGGGG
GGAGGGGTTTTATGCGATGGAGTTTCCCCACACTGAGTGGGTGGAGACTGAAGTTAGGCCAGCTTGGCAC
TTGATGTAATTCTCCTTGGAATTTGCCCTTTTTGAGTTTGGATCTTGGTTCATTCTCAAGCCTCAGACAG
TGGTTCAAAGTTTTTTTCTTCCATTTCAGGTGTCGTGAGGCTAGCACCGCCACCATGGGGGCGGCCAGCT
GCGAGGATGAGGAGCTGGAATTTAAGCTGGTGTTCGGGGAGGAAAAGGAGGCCCCCCCGCTGGGCGCGGG
GGGATTGGGGGAAGAACTGGACTCAGAGGATGCCCCGCCATGCTGCCGTCTGGCCTTGGGAGAGCCCCCT
CCCTATGGCGCTGCACCTATCGGTATTCCCCGACCTCCACCCCCTCGGCCTGGCATGCATTCGCCACCGC
CGCGACCAGCCCCCTCACCTGGCACCTGGGAGAGCCAGCCCGCCAGGTCGGTGAGGCTGGGAGGACCAGG
AGGGGGTGCTGGGGGTGCTGGGGGTGGCCGTGTTCTCGAGTGTCCCAGCATCCGCATCACCTCCATCTCT
CCCACGCCGGAGCCGCCAGCAGCGCTGGAGGACAACCCTGATGCCTGGGGGGACGGCTCTCCTAGAGATT
ACCCCCCACCAGAAGGCTTTGGGGGCTACAGAGAAGCAGGGGGCCAGGGTGGGGGGGCCTTCTTCAGCCC
AAGCCCTGGCAGCAGCAGCCTGTCCTCGTGGAGCTTCTTCTCCGATGCCTCTGACGAGGCAGCCCTGTAT
GCAGCCTGCGACGAGGTGGAGTCTGAGCTAAATGAGGCGGCCTCCCGCTTTGGCCTGGGCTCCCCGCTGC
CCTCGCCCCGGGCCTCCCCTCGGCCATGGACCCCCGAAGATCCCTGGAGCCTGTATGGTCCAAGCCCCGG
AGGCCGAGGGCCAGAGGATAGCTGGCTACTCCTCAGTGCTCCTGGGCCCACCCCAGCCTCCCCGCGGCCT
GCCTCTCCATGTGGCAAGCGGCGCTATTCCAGCTCGGGAACCCCATCTTCAGCCTCCCCAGCTCTGTCCC
GCCGTGGCAGCCTGGGGGAAGAGGGGTCTGAGCCACCTCCACCACCCCCATTGCCTCTGGCCCGGGACCC
GGGCTCCCCTGGTCCCTTTGACTATGTGGGGGCCCCACCAGCTGAGAGCATCCCTCAGAAGACACGGCGG
ACTTCCAGCGAGCAGGCAGTGGCTCTGCCTCGGTCTGAGGAGCCTGCCTCATGCAATGGGAAGCTGCCCT
TGGGAGCAGAGGAGTCTGTGGCTCCTCCAGGAGGTTCCCGGAAGGAGGTGGCTGGCATGGACTACCTGGC
AGTGCCCTCCCCACTCGCTTGGTCCAAGGCCCGGATTGGGGGACACAGCCCTATCTTCAGGACCTCTGCC
CTACCCCCACTGGACTGGCCTCTGCCCAGCCAATATGAGCAGCTGGAGCTGAGGATCGAGGTACAGCCTA
GAGCCCACCACCGGGCCCACTATGAGACAGAAGGCAGCCGTGGAGCTGTCAAAGCTGCCCCTGGCGGTCA
CCCCGTAGTCAAGCTCCTAGGCTACAGTGAGAAGCCACTGACCCTACAGATGTTCATCGGCACTGCAGAT
GAAAGGAACCTGCGGCCTCATGCCTTCTATCAGGTGCACCGTATCACAGGCAAGATGGTGGCCACGGCCA
GCTATGAAGCCGTAGTCAGTGGCACCAAGGTGTTGGAGATGACTCTGCTGCCTGAGAACAACATGGCGGC
CAACATTGACTGCGCGGGAATCCTGAAGCTTCGGAATTCAGACATTGAGCTTCGGAAGGGTGAGACGGAC
ATCGGGCGCAAAAACACACGTGTACGGCTGGTGTTCCGGGTACACGTGCCCCAGGGCGGCGGGAAGGTCG
TCTCAGTACAGGCAGCATCGGTGCCCATCGAGTGCTCCCAGCGCTCAGCCCAGGAGCTGCCCCAGGTGGA
GGCCTACAGCCCCAGTGCCTGCTCTGTGAGAGGAGGCGAGGAACTGGTACTGACTGGCTCCAACTTCCTG
CCAGACTCCAAGGTGGTGTTCATTGAGAGGGGTCCTGATGGGAAGCTGCAATGGGAGGAGGAGGCCACAG
TGAACCGACTGCAGAGCAACGAGGTGACGCTGACCCTGACTGTCCCCGAGTACAGCAACAAGAGGGTTTC
CCGGCCAGTCCAGGTCTACTTTTATGTCTCCAATGGGCGGAGGAAACGCAGTCCTACCCAGAGTTTCAGG
TTTCTGCCTGTGATCTGCAAAGAGGAGCCCCTACCGGACTCATCTCTGCGGGGTTTCCCTTCAGCATCGG
CAACCCCCTTTGGCACTGACATGGACTTCTCACCACCCAGGCCCCCCTACCCCTCCTATCCCCATGAAGA
CCCTGCTTGCGAAACTCCTTACCTATCAGAAGGCTTCGGCTATGGCATGCCCCCTCTGTACCCCCAGACG
GGGCCCCCACCATCCTACAGACCGGGCCTGCGGATGTTCCCTGAGACTAGGGGTACCACAGTGAGTGAGA
TCATTGGCCGAGACCTGAGTGGCTTCCCTGCACCTCCTGGAGAAGAGCCTCCTGCCTAGTAATGAACTAG
TCCGTAACTTGAAAGTATTTCGATTTCTTGGCTTTATATATCTTGTGGAAAGGACGATATGAGCGCTTGC
ACATCCTTTAGACGCGTTAAGTCGACAATCAACCTCTGGATTACAAAATTTGTGAAAGATTGACTGGTAT
TCTTAACTATGTTGCTCCTTTTACGCTATGTGGATACGCTGCTTTAATGCCTTTGTATCATGCTATTGCT
TCCCGTATGGCTTTCATTTTCTCCTCCTTGTATAAATCCTGGTTGCTGTCTCTTTATGAGGAGTTGTGGC
CCGTTGTCAGGCAACGTGGCGTGGTGTGCACTGTGTTTGCTGACGCAACCCCCACTGGTTGGGGCATTGC
CACCACCTGTCAGCTCCTTTCCGGGACTTTCGCTTTCCCCCTCCCTATTGCCACGGCGGAACTCATCGCC
GCCTGCCTTGCCCGCTGCTGGACAGGGGCTCGGCTGTTGGGCACTGACAATTCCGTGGTGTTGTCGGGGA
AATCATCGTCCTTTCCTTGGCTGCTCGCCTGTGTTGCCACCTGGATTCTGCGCGGGACGTCCTTCTGCTA
CGTCCCTTCGGCCCTCAATCCAGCGGACCTTCCTTCCCGCGGCCTGCTGCCGGCTCTGCGGCCTCTTCCG
CGTCTTCGCCTTCGCCCTCAGACGAGTCGGATCTCCCTTTGGGCCGCCTCCCCGCGTCGACTTTAAGACC
AATGACTTACAAGGCAGCTGTAGATCTTAGCCACTTTTTAAAAGAAAAGGGGGGACTGGAAGGGCTAATT
CACTCCCAACGAAGACAAGATCTGCTTTTTGCTTGTACTGGGTCTCTCTGGTTAGACCAGATCTGAGCCT
GGGAGCTCTCTGGCTAACTAGGGAACCCACTGCTTAAGCCTCAATAAAGCTTGCCTTGAGTGCTTCAAGT
AGTGTGTGCCCGTCTGTTGTGTGACTCTGGTAACTAGAGATCCCTCAGACCCTTTTAGTCAGTGTGGAAA
ATCTCTAGCAGTACGTATAGTAGTTCATGTCATCTTATTATTCAGTATTTATAACTTGCAAAGAAATGAA
TATCAGAGAGTGAGAGGAACTTGTTTATTGCAGCTTATAATGGTTACAAATAAAGCAATAGCATCACAAA
TTTCACAAATAAAGCATTTTTTTCACTGCATTCTAGTTGTGGTTTGTCCAAACTCATCAATGTATCTTAT
CATGTCTGGCTCTAGCTATCCCGCCCCTAACTCCGCCCATCCCGCCCCTAACTCCGCCCAGTTCCGCCCA
TTCTCCGCCCCATGGCTGACTAATTTTTTTTATTTATGCAGAGGCCGAGGCCGCCTCGGCCTCTGAGCTA
TTCCAGAAGTAGTGAGGAGGCTTTTTTGGAGGCCTAGGGACGTACCCAATTCGCCCTATAGTGAGTCGTA
TTACGCGCGCTCACTGGCCGTCGTTTTACAACGTCGTGACTGGGAAAACCCTGGCGTTACCCAACTTAAT
CGCCTTGCAGCACATCCCCCTTTCGCCAGCTGGCGTAATAGCGAAGAGGCCCGCACCGATCGCCCTTCCC
AACAGTTGCGCAGCCTGAATGGCGAATGGG
[124 nt withheld, positions 8081-8204]
C
[91 nt withheld, positions 8206-8296]
A
[49 nt withheld, positions 8298-8346]
CCTTTGACGTTGGAGTCCACGTTCTTT
[37 nt withheld, positions 8374-8410]
ACCCTATCTCGGTCTATTCTTTTGATTTATAAGGGATTTTGCCGATTTCGGCCTATTGGTTAAAAAATGA
GCTGATTTAACAAAAATTTAACGCGAATTTTAACAAAATATTAACGCTTACAATTTAGGTGGCACTTTTC
GGGGAAATGTGCGCGGAACCCCTATTTGTTTATTTTTCTAAATACATTCAAATATGTATCCGCTCATGAG
ACAATAACCCTGATAAATGCTTCAATAATATTGAAAAAGGAAGAGTATGAGTATTCAACATTTCCGTGTC
GCCCTTATTCCCTTTTTTGCGGCATTTTGCCTTCCTGTTTTTGCTCACCCAGAAACGCTGGTGAAAGTAA
AAGATGCTGAAGATCAGTTGGGTGCACGAGTGGGTTACATCGAACTGGATCTCAACAGCGGTAAGATCCT
TGAGAGTTTTCGCCCCGAAGAACGTTTTCCAATGATGAGCACTTTTAAAGTTCTGCTATGTGGCGCGGTA
TTATCCCGTATTGACGCCGGGCAAGAGCAACTCGGTCGCCGCATACACTATTCTCAGAATGACTTGGTTG
AGTACTCACCAGTCACAGAAAAGCATCTTACGGATGGCATGACAGTAAGAGAATTATGCAGTGCTGCCAT
AACCATGAGTGATAACACTGCGGCCAACTTACTTCTGACAACGATCGGAGGACCGAAGGAGCTAACCGCT
TTTTTGCACAACATGGGGGATCATGTAACTCGCCTTGATCGTTGGGAACCGGAGCTGAATGAAGCCATAC
CAAACGACGAGCGTGACACCACGATGCCTGTAGCAATGGCAACAACGTTGCGCAAACTATTAACTGGCGA
ACTACTTACTCTAGCTTCCCGGCAACAATTAATAGACTGGATGGAGGCGGATAAAGTTGCAGGACCACTT
CTGCGCTCGGCCCTTCCGGCTGGCTGGTTTATTGCTGATAAATCTGGAGCCGGTGAGCGTGGGTCTCGCG
GTATCATTGCAGCACTGGGGCCAGATGGTAAGCCCTCCCGTATCGTAGTTATCTACACGACGGGGAGTCA
GGCAACTATGGATGAACGAAATAGACAGATCGCTGAGATAGGTGCCTCACTGATTAAGCATTGGTAACTG
TCAGACCAAGTTTACTCATATATACTTTAGATTGATTTAAAACTTCATTTTTAATTTAAAAGGATCTAGG
TGAAGATCCTTTTTGATAATCTCATGACCAAAATCCCTTAACGTGAGTTTTCGTTCCACTGAGCGTCAGA
CCCCGTAGAAAAGATCAAAGGATCTTCTTGAGATCCTTTTTTTCTGCGCGTAATCTGCTGCTTGCAAACA
AAAAAACCACCGCTACCAGCGGTGGTTTGTTTGCCGGATCAAGAGCTACCAACTCTTTTTCCGAAGGTAA
CTGGCTTCAGCAGAGCGCAGATACCAAATACTGTTCTTCTAGTGTAGCCGTAGTTAGGCCACCACTTCAA
GAACTCTGTAGCACCGCCTACATACCTCGCTCTGCTAATCCTGTTACCAGTGGCTGCTGCCAGTGGCGAT
AAGTCGTGTCTTACCGGGTTGGACTCAAGACGATAGTTACCGGATAAGGCGCAGCGGTCGGGCTGAACGG
GGGGTTCGTGCACACAGCCCAGCTTGGAGCGAACGACCTACACCGAACTGAGATACCTACAGCGTGAGCT
ATGAGAAAGCGCCACGCTTCCCGAAGGGAGAAAGGCGGACAGGTATCCGGTAAGCGGCAGGGTCGGAACA
GGAGAGCGCACGAGGGAGCTTCCAGGGGGAAACGCCTGGTATCTTTATAGTCCTGTCGGGTTTCGCCACC
TCTGACTTGAGCGTCGATTTTTGTGATGCTCGTCAGGGGGGCGGAGCCTATGGAAAAACGCCAGCAACGC
GGCCTTTTTACGGTTCCTGGCCTTTTGCTGGCCTTTTGCTCACATGTTCTTTCCTGCGTTATCCCCTGAT
TCTGTGGATAACCGTATTACCGCCTTTGAGTGAGCTGATACCGCTCGCCGCAGCCGAACGACCGAGCGCA
GCGAGTCAGTGAGCGAGGAAGCGGAAGAGCGCCCAATACGCAAACCGCCTCTCCCCGCGCGTTGGCCGAT
TCATTAATGCAGCTGGCACGACAGGTTTCCCGACTGGAAAGCGGGCAGTGAGCGCAACGCAATTAATGTG
AGTTAGCTCACTCATTAGGCACCCCAGGCTTTACACTTTATGCTTCCGGCTCGTATGTTGTGTGGAATTG
TGAGCGGATAACAATTTCACACAGGAAACAGCTATGACCATGATTACGCCAAGCGCGCAATTAACCCTCA
CTAAAGGGAACAAAAGCTGGAGCTGCAAGC
