>Addgene plasmid #143754 | TFORF1075 | depositor partial sequence | sequence record 283389 | Insert
ACCGCCACCATGGGGGCGGCCAGCTGCGAGGATGAGGAGCTGGAATTTAAGCTGGTGTTCGGGGAGGAAA
AGGAGGCCCCCCCGCTGGGCGCGGGGGGATTGGGGGAAGAACTGGACTCAGAGGATGCCCCGCCATGCTG
CCGTCTGGCCTTGGGAGAGCCCCCTCCCTATGGCGCTGCACCTATCGGTATTCCCCGACCTCCACCCCCT
CGGCCTGGCATGCATTCGCCACCGCCGCGACCAGCCCCCTCACCTGGCACCTGGGAGAGCCAGCCCGCCA
GGTCGGTGAGGCTGGGAGGACCAGGAGGGGGTGCTGGGGGTGCTGGGGGTGGCCGTGTTCTCGAGTGTCC
CAGCATCCGCATCACCTCCATCTCTCCCACGCCGGAGCCGCCAGCAGCGCTGGAGGACAACCCTGATGCC
TGGGGGGACGGCTCTCCTAGAGATTACCCCCCACCAGAAGGCTTTGGGGGCTACAGAGAAGCAGGGGGCC
AGGGTGGGGGGGCCTTCTTCAGCCCAAGCCCTGGCAGCAGCAGCCTGTCCTCGTGGAGCTTCTTCTCCGA
TGCCTCTGACGAGGCAGCCCTGTATGCAGCCTGCGACGAGGTGGAGTCTGAGCTAAATGAGGCGGCCTCC
CGCTTTGGCCTGGGCTCCCCGCTGCCCTCGCCCCGGGCCTCCCCTCGGCCATGGACCCCCGAAGATCCCT
GGAGCCTGTATGGTCCAAGCCCCGGAGGCCGAGGGCCAGAGGATAGCTGGCTACTCCTCAGTGCTCCTGG
GCCCACCCCAGCCTCCCCGCGGCCTGCCTCTCCATGTGGCAAGCGGCGCTATTCCAGCTCGGGAACCCCA
TCTTCAGCCTCCCCAGCTCTGTCCCGCCGTGGCAGCCTGGGGGAAGAGGGGTCTGAGCCACCTCCACCAC
CCCCATTGCCTCTGGCCCGGGACCCGGGCTCCCCTGGTCCCTTTGACTATGTGGGGGCCCCACCAGCTGA
GAGCATCCCTCAGAAGACACGGCGGACTTCCAGCGAGCAGGCAGTGGCTCTGCCTCGGTCTGAGGAGCCT
GCCTCATGCAATGGGAAGCTGCCCTTGGGAGCAGAGGAGTCTGTGGCTCCTCCAGGAGGTTCCCGGAAGG
AGGTGGCTGGCATGGACTACCTGGCAGTGCCCTCCCCACTCGCTTGGTCCAAGGCCCGGATTGGGGGACA
CAGCCCTATCTTCAGGACCTCTGCCCTACCCCCACTGGACTGGCCTCTGCCCAGCCAATATGAGCAGCTG
GAGCTGAGGATCGAGGTACAGCCTAGAGCCCACCACCGGGCCCACTATGAGACAGAAGGCAGCCGTGGAG
CTGTCAAAGCTGCCCCTGGCGGTCACCCCGTAGTCAAGCTCCTAGGCTACAGTGAGAAGCCACTGACCCT
ACAGATGTTCATCGGCACTGCAGATGAAAGGAACCTGCGGCCTCATGCCTTCTATCAGGTGCACCGTATC
ACAGGCAAGATGGTGGCCACGGCCAGCTATGAAGCCGTAGTCAGTGGCACCAAGGTGTTGGAGATGACTC
TGCTGCCTGAGAACAACATGGCGGCCAACATTGACTGCGCGGGAATCCTGAAGCTTCGGAATTCAGACAT
TGAGCTTCGGAAGGGTGAGACGGACATCGGGCGCAAAAACACACGTGTACGGCTGGTGTTCCGGGTACAC
GTGCCCCAGGGCGGCGGGAAGGTCGTCTCAGTACAGGCAGCATCGGTGCCCATCGAGTGCTCCCAGCGCT
CAGCCCAGGAGCTGCCCCAGGTGGAGGCCTACAGCCCCAGTGCCTGCTCTGTGAGAGGAGGCGAGGAACT
GGTACTGACTGGCTCCAACTTCCTGCCAGACTCCAAGGTGGTGTTCATTGAGAGGGGTCCTGATGGGAAG
CTGCAATGGGAGGAGGAGGCCACAGTGAACCGACTGCAGAGCAACGAGGTGACGCTGACCCTGACTGTCC
CCGAGTACAGCAACAAGAGGGTTTCCCGGCCAGTCCAGGTCTACTTTTATGTCTCCAATGGGCGGAGGAA
ACGCAGTCCTACCCAGAGTTTCAGGTTTCTGCCTGTGATCTGCAAAGAGGAGCCCCTACCGGACTCATCT
CTGCGGGGTTTCCCTTCAGCATCGGCAACCCCCTTTGGCACTGACATGGACTTCTCACCACCCAGGCCCC
CCTACCCCTCCTATCCCCATGAAGACCCTGCTTGCGAAACTCCTTACCTATCAGAAGGCTTCGGCTATGG
CATGCCCCCTCTGTACCCCCAGACGGGGCCCCCACCATCCTACAGACCGGGCCTGCGGATGTTCCCTGAG
ACTAGGGGTACCACAGTGAGTGAGATCATTGGCCGAGACCTGAGTGGCTTCCCTGCACCTCCTGGAGAAG
AGCCTCCTGCCTAGTAATGAACTAGTCCGTAACTTGAAAGTATTTCGATTTCTTGGCTTTATATATCTTG
TGGAAAGGACGATATGAGCGCTTGCACATCCTTTAG
