>Addgene plasmid #143754 | TFORF1075 | depositor partial sequence | sequence record 283390 | Barcode
TATGAGCGCTTGCACATCCTTTAG
